Addgene plasmid #214365: pcDNA3.1-Zeo-BFP-P2A-otPKR-ML
Purpose: Expression of the Blue Fluorescent Protein - P2A - medium length protein kinase R from chinook salmon
Depositing lab: Bertrand Collet. Depositing organization: INRAE Jouy-en-Josas. Publication: Salmonid Double-stranded RNA-Dependent Protein Kinase Activates Apoptosis and Inhibits Protein Synthesis. Chaumont L, Peruzzi M, Huetz F, Raffy C, Le Hir J, Minke J, Boudinot P, Collet B. J Immunol. 2024 Jul 26:ji2400076. doi: 10.4049/jimmunol.2400076. PubMed 39058317.
Backbone
  Vector backbone: pcDNA3.1-(-)-Zeo
  Vector type: Mammalian Expression
  Selectable markers: Zeocin
Growth in bacteria
  Bacterial resistance: Ampicillin, 100 μg/mL
  Growth temperature: 37°C
  Growth strain: DH5alpha
  Copy number: High Copy
Gene/Insert
  Gene/Insert name: BFP-P2A-otPKRML
  Species: Aequorea victoria, Oncorhynchus tshawytscha
  Promoter: CMV
  Cloning method: Restriction Enzyme; 5′ cloning site EcoRV (destroyed during cloning); 3′ cloning site HindIII (not destroyed)
  Sequencing primers: 5′ GGCTAACTAGAGAACCCACTG; 3′ GGCAACTAGAAGGCACAGTC
Terms and licenses: Academic/Nonprofit Terms; Industry Terms: Not Available to Industry
How to cite: pcDNA3.1-Zeo-BFP-P2A-otPKR-ML was a gift from Bertrand Collet (Addgene plasmid # 214365 ; http://n2t.net/addgene:214365 ; RRID:Addgene_214365)
