[The description below was written by a language model from this plasmid's Addgene catalogue record and pLannotate feature annotations shown in this document.]
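Description:
pcDNA3.1-Zeo-BFP-P2A-otPKR-ML is a 6.8 kb mammalian expression plasmid built on the pcDNA3.1(-)-Zeo backbone. It is propagated in E. coli through a high-copy ColE1/pUC-type origin with ampicillin selection (β-lactamase under its own promoter), and it also carries an f1 phage origin. For selection in transfected eukaryotic cells, a Sh ble (BleoR) gene conferring Zeocin resistance sits downstream of the SV40 early promoter and is terminated by an SV40 polyadenylation signal. An EM7 bacterial promoter placed just upstream of the same gene allows Zeocin selection in bacteria as well.

The payload is a single open reading frame driven by the human CMV immediate-early enhancer/promoter and terminated by the bovine growth hormone poly(A) signal, with a T7 promoter lying between the CMV promoter and the insert. It encodes a blue fluorescent protein, a P2A self-cleaving peptide and the medium-length form of protein kinase R (PKR, the double-stranded RNA-dependent kinase) from chinook salmon, Oncorhynchus tshawytscha. Ribosomal skipping at P2A yields the fluorescent reporter and the kinase as separate polypeptides from one transcript, so blue fluorescence marks cells expressing PKR without fusing the reporter to the kinase.

The feature table annotates only the reporter, leaving the P2A and PKR region between it and the poly(A) signal unannotated. It identifies the reporter as TagBFP, which derives from Entacmaea quadricolor, whereas the catalogue entry lists Aequorea victoria as the source species. The associated publication concerns salmonid PKR activating apoptosis and inhibiting protein synthesis, which suggests use in overexpression studies of those functions.
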