Features (pLannotate 1.2.2; 21 found; start..end, strand, type, name):
     49..101     -  misc_feature   bom (fragment): basis of mobility region from pBR322
    256..635     +  enhancer       CMV enhancer: human cytomegalovirus immediate early enhancer
    636..839     +  promoter       CMV promoter: human cytomegalovirus (CMV) immediate early promoter
    835..868     +  LTR            5' LTR (truncated) (fragment): truncated 5' long terminal repeat (LTR) from HIV-1
    884..902     +  promoter       T7 promoter: promoter for bacteriophage T7 RNA polymerase
    948..1637    +  CDS            TagBFP: TagBFP is a basic (constitutively fluorescent) blue fluorescent protein published in 2008, derived from Entacmaea quadricolor. It is reported to be a very rapidly-maturing monomer with very low acid sensitivity.
   2861..3085    +  polyA_signal   bGH poly(A) signal: bovine growth hormone polyadenylation signal
   3089..3110    +  promoter       SV40 promoter (fragment): SV40 enhancer and early promoter
   3131..3559    +  rep_origin     f1 ori (sequence partly withheld): f1 bacteriophage origin of replication; arrow indicates direction of (+) strand synthesis
   3573..3902    +  promoter       SV40 promoter: SV40 enhancer and early promoter
   3950..3997    +  promoter       EM7 promoter: synthetic bacterial promoter&nbsp
   4016..4390    +  CDS            BleoR: antibiotic-binding protein; Sh ble from Streptoalloteichus hindustanus; confers resistance to bleomycin, phleomycin, and Zeocin™
   4400..4525    +  CDS            ble (fragment): BLE_KLEPN - Experimental evidence at protein level: Swiss-Prot protein existence level 1. Binding protein with a strong affinity to the bleomycin family of antibiotics. Binds to CL990; an antimitotic-antibiotic compound. From Klebsiella pneumoniae.
   4520..4641    +  polyA_signal   SV40 poly(A) signal: SV40 polyadenylation signal
   4714..4730    -  protein_bind   lac operator: The lac repressor binds to the lac operator to inhibit transcription in E. coli. This inhibition can be relieved by adding lactose or isopropyl-β-D-thiogalactopyranoside (IPTG). lac repressor encoded by lacI
   4738..4768    -  promoter       lac promoter: promoter for the E. coli lac operon
   4783..4804    -  protein_bind   CAP binding site: CAP binding activates transcription in the presence of cAMP. E. coli catabolite activator protein
   4817..4909    -  CDS            lacI (fragment): lac repressor; lacI; The lac repressor binds to the lac operator to inhibit transcription in E. coli. This inhibition can be relieved by adding lactose or isopropyl-β-D-thiogalactopyranoside (IPTG).
   5092..5680    -  rep_origin     ori: high-copy-number ColE1/pMB1/pBR322/pUC origin of replication
   5851..6711    -  CDS            AmpR: β-lactamase; bla; confers resistance to ampicillin, carbenicillin, and related antibiotics
   6712..6816    -  promoter       AmpR promoter: bla
>Addgene plasmid #214365 | pcDNA3.1-Zeo-BFP-P2A-otPKR-ML | addgene full sequence | sequence record 423973 | Addgene NGS Result
CGAAAAGTGCCACCTGACGTCGACGGATCGGGAGATCTCCCGATCCCCTATGGTGCACTCTCAGTACAAT
CTGCTCTGATGCCGCATAGTTAAGCCAGTATCTGCTCCCTGCTTGTGTGTTGGAGGTCGCTGAGTAGTGC
GCGAGCAAAATTTAAGCTACAACAAGGCAAGGCTTGACCGACAATTGCATGAAGAATCTGCTTAGGGTTA
GGCGTTTTGCGCTGCTTCGCGATGTACGGGCCAGATATACGCGTTGACATTGATTATTGACTAGTTATTA
ATAGTAATCAATTACGGGGTCATTAGTTCATAGCCCATATATGGAGTTCCGCGTTACATAACTTACGGTA
AATGGCCCGCCTGGCTGACCGCCCAACGACCCCCGCCCATTGACGTCAATAATGACGTATGTTCCCATAG
TAACGCCAATAGGGACTTTCCATTGACGTCAATGGGTGGAGTATTTACGGTAAACTGCCCACTTGGCAGT
ACATCAAGTGTATCATATGCCAAGTACGCCCCCTATTGACGTCAATGACGGTAAATGGCCCGCCTGGCAT
TATGCCCAGTACATGACCTTATGGGACTTTCCTACTTGGCAGTACATCTACGTATTAGTCATCGCTATTA
CCATGGTGATGCGGTTTTGGCAGTACATCAATGGGCGTGGATAGCGGTTTGACTCACGGGGATTTCCAAG
TCTCCACCCCATTGACGTCAATGGGAGTTTGTTTTGGCACCAAAATCAACGGGACTTTCCAAAATGTCGT
AACAACTCCGCCCCATTGACGCAAATGGGCGGTAGGCGTGTACGGTGGGAGGTCTATATAAGCAGAGCTC
TCTGGCTAACTAGAGAACCCACTGCTTACTGGCTTATCGAAATTAATACGACTCACTATAGGGAGACCCA
AGCTGGCTAGCGTTTAAACGGGCCCTCTAGACTCGAGATGAGCGAGCTGATTAAGGAGAACATGCACATG
AAGCTGTACATGGAGGGCACCGTGGACAACCATCACTTCAAGTGCACATCCGAGGGCGAAGGCAAGCCCT
ACGAGGGCACCCAGACCATGAGAATCAAGGTGGTCGAGGGCGGCCCTCTCCCCTTCGCCTTCGACATCCT
GGCTACTAGCTTCCTCTACGGCAGCAAGACCTTCATCAACCACACCCAGGGCATCCCCGACTTCTTCAAG
CAGTCCTTCCCTGAGGGCTTCACATGGGAGAGAGTCACCACATACGAAGACGGGGGCGTGCTGACCGCTA
CCCAGGACACCAGCCTCCAGGACGGCTGCCTCATCTACAACGTCAAGATCAGAGGGGTGAACTTCACATC
CAACGGCCCTGTGATGCAGAAGAAAACACTCGGCTGGGAGGCCTTCACCGAGACGCTGTACCCCGCTGAC
GGCGGCCTGGAAGGCAGAAACGACATGGCCCTGAAGCTCGTGGGCGGGAGCCATCTGATCGCAAACATCA
AGACCACATATAGATCCAAGAAACCCGCTAAGAACCTCAAGATGCCTGGCGTCTACTATGTGGACTACAG
ACTGGAAAGAATCAAGGAGGCCAACAACGAGACCTACGTCGAGCAGCACGAGGTGGCAGTGGCCAGATAC
TGCGACCTCCCTAGCAAACTGGGGCACGATGGAAGCGGAGCTACTAACTTCAGCCTGCTGAAGCAGGCTG
GAGACGTGGAGGAGAACCCTGGACCTATGGATTCCACAAACTACATCTCCATACTGTGCGAGTATGCTCA
GAGACAACGTCAGATCTCTGACATCAAGTTTGAGGAGGTTGGAACAGAAGGACCGGATCACCTGAAAACC
TTCACTCTGAGGGTGGTGATTAAAGGCCATGCCTATCCTAACGGGGTTGGAAAGAACAAGAAAGAGGCCA
AACAGAATGCTGCTAAACATGCTCTGGCTGGCATGATGGAGACGACAGAGCAGAAGGATGAACATGCTCT
GGCTGGAGTGGCGGAGACGACAGAGCAGAAGGATGCATCGGTTTCATGTCCTCCGTCACCGGCTCAGTCT
CCAGCCCCTCCTGTCCGAGCAGTTATCTCCCAGCCCAACTACGTGTGCTGGCTGAATGAACACAGCCAGA
AGAACAAGCTGTCTCTGAAGGCTTTGGAGGAAACGCGTGTTGGACCCAACAACACCTCACAATGCTGTAG
TTCAGGCAGCAGTTCGTCCTCTGAGTTCCTGTACATCCAGATGGAACTATGTGACAAGAGGACTCTAAAA
GTGTGGATCGACGAGAGGAACGCTCATCGGAAACCCAAACGCAGGGAGGAGAGTCTACACATCACCCAGC
AGATAGTAAACGGGGTAGAATACATCCACTCCAAGAAACTCCTACACAGAGACCTAAAGCCTGCTAACAT
CATGTTCGGTATGAGTGACGGAGAGGGGAAGGGAGAGGTAAAGATTGGGGACTTTGGTCTGGTGACGGCA
GAAGATAACGACAACGATGAGAACCTGCTGGAGAGAACGAAAAAGACAGGAACCAAGTCTTACATGGCCC
CCGAACAGAGGAACCAGACCTCCTATGACAGAAAGGTGGACATCTTTGCTTTGGGTCTGATCTACTTCGA
ACTGCTCTGGAACCTGTCTGGGATGGAGAAAGCAGAGGTCTGGAATGATGTCAGAAGCCAGAGTTTTCCT
CCCCAGTTCAACACGCAGTTCAACTTAGAGAACAAGGTGATAGAGTCGATGCTGTGTGCCAACCCAGAGG
ATAGACCAGATGCCAGGCAGCTGAAGATAAAACTGATTGAGTGTTCTTGTGTTCTGACCAGAGATCAAAA
CTTCCATCAAGACAACAGAACAGTCTAAAAGCTTAAGTTTAAACCGCTGATCAGCCTCGACTGTGCCTTC
TAGTTGCCAGCCATCTGTTGTTTGCCCCTCCCCCGTGCCTTCCTTGACCCTGGAAGGTGCCACTCCCACT
GTCCTTTCCTAATAAAATGAGGAAATTGCATCGCATTGTCTGAGTAGGTGTCATTCTATTCTGGGGGGTG
GGGTGGGGCAGGACAGCAAGGGGGAGGATTGGGAAGACAATAGCAGGCATGCTGGGGATGCGGTGGGCTC
TATGGCTTCTGAGGCGGAAAGAACCAGCTGGGGCTCTAGGGGGTATCCCC
[124 nt withheld, positions 3131-3254]
C
[91 nt withheld, positions 3256-3346]
A
[49 nt withheld, positions 3348-3396]
CCTTTGACGTTGGAGTCCACGTTCTTT
[37 nt withheld, positions 3424-3460]
ACCCTATCTCGGTCTATTCTTTTGATTTATAAGGGATTTTGCCGATTTCGGCCTATTGGTTAAAAAATGA
GCTGATTTAACAAAAATTTAACGCGAATTAATTCTGTGGAATGTGTGTCAGTTAGGGTGTGGAAAGTCCC
CAGGCTCCCCAGCAGGCAGAAGTATGCAAAGCATGCATCTCAATTAGTCAGCAACCAGGTGTGGAAAGTC
CCCAGGCTCCCCAGCAGGCAGAAGTATGCAAAGCATGCATCTCAATTAGTCAGCAACCATAGTCCCGCCC
CTAACTCCGCCCATCCCGCCCCTAACTCCGCCCAGTTCCGCCCATTCTCCGCCCCATGGCTGACTAATTT
TTTTTATTTATGCAGAGGCCGAGGCCGCCTCTGCCTCTGAGCTATTCCAGAAGTAGTGAGGAGGCTTTTT
TGGAGGCCTAGGCTTTTGCAAAAAGCTCCCGGGAGCTTGTATATCCATTTTCGGATCTGATCAGCACGTG
TTGACAATTAATCATCGGCATAGTATATCGGCATAGTATAATACGACAAGGTGAGGAACTAAACCATGGC
CAAGTTGACCAGTGCCGTTCCGGTGCTCACCGCGCGCGACGTCGCCGGAGCGGTCGAGTTCTGGACCGAC
CGGCTCGGGTTCTCCCGGGACTTCGTGGAGGACGACTTCGCCGGTGTGGTCCGGGACGACGTGACCCTGT
TCATCAGCGCGGTCCAGGACCAGGTGGTGCCGGACAACACCCTGGCCTGGGTGTGGGTGCGCGGCCTGGA
CGAGCTGTACGCCGAGTGGTCGGAGGTCGTGTCCACGAACTTCCGGGACGCCTCCGGGCCGGCCATGACC
GAGATCGGCGAGCAGCCGTGGGGGCGGGAGTTCGCCCTGCGCGACCCGGCCGGCAACTGCGTGCACTTCG
TGGCCGAGGAGCAGGACTGACACGTGCTACGAGATTTCGATTCCACCGCCGCCTTCTATGAAAGGTTGGG
CTTCGGAATCGTTTTCCGGGACGCCGGCTGGATGATCCTCCAGCGCGGGGATCTCATGCTGGAGTTCTTC
GCCCACCCCAACTTGTTTATTGCAGCTTATAATGGTTACAAATAAAGCAATAGCATCACAAATTTCACAA
ATAAAGCATTTTTTTCACTGCATTCTAGTTGTGGTTTGTCCAAACTCATCAATGTATCTTATCATGTCTG
TATACCGTCGACCTCTAGCTAGAGCTTGGCGTAATCATGGTCATAGCTGTTTCCTGTGTGAAATTGTTAT
CCGCTCACAATTCCACACAACATACGAGCCGGAAGCATAAAGTGTAAAGCCTGGGGTGCCTAATGAGTGA
GCTAACTCACATTAATTGCGTTGCGCTCACTGCCCGCTTTCCAGTCGGGAAACCTGTCGTGCCAGCTGCA
TTAATGAATCGGCCAACGCGCGGGGAGAGGCGGTTTGCGTATTGGGCGCTCTTCCGCTTCCTCGCTCACT
GACTCGCTGCGCTCGGTCGTTCGGCTGCGGCGAGCGGTATCAGCTCACTCAAAGGCGGTAATACGGTTAT
CCACAGAATCAGGGGATAACGCAGGAAAGAACATGTGAGCAAAAGGCCAGCAAAAGGCCAGGAACCGTAA
AAAGGCCGCGTTGCTGGCGTTTTTCCATAGGCTCCGCCCCCCTGACGAGCATCACAAAAATCGACGCTCA
AGTCAGAGGTGGCGAAACCCGACAGGACTATAAAGATACCAGGCGTTTCCCCCTGGAAGCTCCCTCGTGC
GCTCTCCTGTTCCGACCCTGCCGCTTACCGGATACCTGTCCGCCTTTCTCCCTTCGGGAAGCGTGGCGCT
TTCTCATAGCTCACGCTGTAGGTATCTCAGTTCGGTGTAGGTCGTTCGCTCCAAGCTGGGCTGTGTGCAC
GAACCCCCCGTTCAGCCCGACCGCTGCGCCTTATCCGGTAACTATCGTCTTGAGTCCAACCCGGTAAGAC
ACGACTTATCGCCACTGGCAGCAGCCACTGGTAACAGGATTAGCAGAGCGAGGTATGTAGGCGGTGCTAC
AGAGTTCTTGAAGTGGTGGCCTAACTACGGCTACACTAGAAGAACAGTATTTGGTATCTGCGCTCTGCTG
AAGCCAGTTACCTTCGGAAAAAGAGTTGGTAGCTCTTGATCCGGCAAACAAACCACCGCTGGTAGCGGTG
GTTTTTTTGTTTGCAAGCAGCAGATTACGCGCAGAAAAAAAGGATCTCAAGAAGATCCTTTGATCTTTTC
TACGGGGTCTGACGCTCAGTGGAACGAAAACTCACGTTAAGGGATTTTGGTCATGAGATTATCAAAAAGG
ATCTTCACCTAGATCCTTTTAAATTAAAAATGAAGTTTTAAATCAATCTAAAGTATATATGAGTAAACTT
GGTCTGACAGTTACCAATGCTTAATCAGTGAGGCACCTATCTCAGCGATCTGTCTATTTCGTTCATCCAT
AGTTGCCTGACTCCCCGTCGTGTAGATAACTACGATACGGGAGGGCTTACCATCTGGCCCCAGTGCTGCA
ATGATACCGCGAGACCCACGCTCACCGGCTCCAGATTTATCAGCAATAAACCAGCCAGCCGGAAGGGCCG
AGCGCAGAAGTGGTCCTGCAACTTTATCCGCCTCCATCCAGTCTATTAATTGTTGCCGGGAAGCTAGAGT
AAGTAGTTCGCCAGTTAATAGTTTGCGCAACGTTGTTGCCATTGCTACAGGCATCGTGGTGTCACGCTCG
TCGTTTGGTATGGCTTCATTCAGCTCCGGTTCCCAACGATCAAGGCGAGTTACATGATCCCCCATGTTGT
GCAAAAAAGCGGTTAGCTCCTTCGGTCCTCCGATCGTTGTCAGAAGTAAGTTGGCCGCAGTGTTATCACT
CATGGTTATGGCAGCACTGCATAATTCTCTTACTGTCATGCCATCCGTAAGATGCTTTTCTGTGACTGGT
GAGTACTCAACCAAGTCATTCTGAGAATAGTGTATGCGGCGACCGAGTTGCTCTTGCCCGGCGTCAATAC
GGGATAATACCGCGCCACATAGCAGAACTTTAAAAGTGCTCATCATTGGAAAACGTTCTTCGGGGCGAAA
ACTCTCAAGGATCTTACCGCTGTTGAGATCCAGTTCGATGTAACCCACTCGTGCACCCAACTGATCTTCA
GCATCTTTTACTTTCACCAGCGTTTCTGGGTGAGCAAAAACAGGAAGGCAAAATGCCGCAAAAAAGGGAA
TAAGGGCGACACGGAAATGTTGAATACTCATACTCTTCCTTTTTCAATATTATTGAAGCATTTATCAGGG
TTATTGTCTCATGAGCGGATACATATTTGAATGTATTTAGAAAAATAAACAAATAGGGGTTCCGCGCACA
TTTCCC
